LOCUS       Exported 7262 bp ds-DNA circular SYN 13-MAY-2021
DEFINITION  Expresses full-length Lymphocyte antigen 6 complex locus protein G6f
            precursor ectodomain in mammalian cells. C-terminal rat Cd4d3+4 tag,
            biotinylation sequence and His tag..
ACCESSION   .
VERSION     .
KEYWORDS    G6f-bio-His
SOURCE      synthetic DNA construct
  ORGANISM  synthetic DNA construct
REFERENCE   1 (bases 1 to 7262)
  AUTHORS   Sun Y, Vandenbriele C, Kauskot A, Verhamme P, Hoylaerts MF, Wright
            GJ
  TITLE     A human platelet receptor protein microarray identifies
            FcepsilonR1alpha as an activating PEAR1 ligand.
  JOURNAL   Mol Cell Proteomics. 2015 Feb 23. pii: mcp.M114.046946.
  PUBMED    25713122
REFERENCE   2 (bases 1 to 7262)
  AUTHORS   .
  TITLE     Direct Submission
  JOURNAL   Exported May 13, 2021 from SnapGene Server 1.1.58
            http://www.snapgene.com
FEATURES             Location/Qualifiers
     source          1..7262
                     /organism="synthetic DNA construct"
                     /mol_type="other DNA"
     CDS             644..661
                     /codon_start=1
                     /product="6xHis affinity tag"
                     /label=6xHis
                     /translation="HHHHHH"
     polyA_signal    713..768
                     /label=-beta-globin poly(A) signal
                     /note="rabbit beta-globin polyadenylation signal (Gil and
                     Proudfoot, 1987)"
     primer_bind     complement(767..786)
                     /label=rbglobpA-R
                     /note="Rabbit beta-globin polyA, reverse primer. Also
                     called rb-glob-pA-term-R"
     primer_bind     complement(3004..3022)
                     /label=pBRforEco
                     /note="pBR322 vectors, upsteam of EcoRI site, forward
                     primer"
     promoter        3090..3194
                     /gene="bla"
                     /label=AmpR promoter
     CDS             3195..4055
                     /codon_start=1
                     /gene="bla"
                     /product="beta-lactamase"
                     /label=AmpR
                     /note="confers resistance to ampicillin, carbenicillin, and
                     related antibiotics"
                     /translation="MSIQHFRVALIPFFAAFCLPVFAHPETLVKVKDAEDQLGARVGYI
                     ELDLNSGKILESFRPEERFPMMSTFKVLLCGAVLSRVDAGQEQLGRRIHYSQNDLVEYS
                     PVTEKHLTDGMTVRELCSAAITMSDNTAANLLLTTIGGPKELTAFLHNMGDHVTRLDRW
                     EPELNEAIPNDERDTTMPAAMATTLRKLLTGELLTLASRQQLIDWMEADKVAGPLLRSA
                     LPAGWFIADKSGAGERGSRGIIAALGPDGKPSRIVVIYTTGSQATMDERNRQIAEIGAS
                     LIKHW"
     primer_bind     complement(3413..3432)
                     /label=Amp-R
                     /note="Ampicillin resistance gene, reverse primer"
     rep_origin      4226..4814
                     /direction=RIGHT
                     /label=ori
                     /note="high-copy-number ColE1/pMB1/pBR322/pUC origin of
                     replication"
     primer_bind     4715..4734
                     /label=pBR322ori-F
                     /note="pBR322 origin, forward primer"
     primer_bind     4968..4985
                     /label=L4440
                     /note="L4440 vector, forward primer"
     protein_bind    5102..5123
                     /label=CAP binding site
                     /bound_moiety="E. coli catabolite activator protein"
                     /note="CAP binding activates transcription in the presence
                     of cAMP."
     promoter        5138..5168
                     /label=lac promoter
                     /note="promoter for the E. coli lac operon"
     protein_bind    5176..5192
                     /label=lac operator
                     /bound_moiety="lac repressor encoded by lacI"
                     /note="The lac repressor binds to the lac operator to
                     inhibit transcription in E. coli. This inhibition can be
                     relieved by adding lactose or
                     isopropyl-beta-D-thiogalactopyranoside (IPTG)."
     primer_bind     5181..5203
                     /label=M13/pUC Reverse
                     /note="In lacZ gene"
     primer_bind     5200..5216
                     /label=M13 rev
                     /note="common sequencing primer, one of multiple similar
                     variants"
     primer_bind     5200..5216
                     /label=M13 Reverse
                     /note="In lacZ gene. Also called M13-rev"
     enhancer        5487..5866
                     /label=CMV enhancer
                     /note="human cytomegalovirus immediate early enhancer"
     promoter        5867..6070
                     /label=CMV promoter
                     /note="human cytomegalovirus (CMV) immediate early
                     promoter"
     primer_bind     6021..6041
                     /label=CMV-F
                     /note="Human CMV immediate early promoter, forward primer"
     primer_bind     6067..6091
                     /label=LNCX
                     /note="Human CMV promoter, forward primer"
     primer_bind     6572..6591
                     /label=pMT2-F
                     /note="Synthetic intron, forward primer"
     regulatory      6625..6634
                     /regulatory_class="other"
                     /note="vertebrate consensus sequence for strong initiation
                     of translation (Kozak, 1987)"
ORIGIN
        1 gtcgacctcc atcacggcct ataagagtga gggggagtca gcggagttct ccttcccact
       61 caaccttgga gaggaaagcc tgcagggaga gttgagatgg aaggcagaga aggctccttc
      121 ttcccagtcc tggatcacct tctccctaaa gaaccaaaag gtgtctgtgc agaagtctac
      181 tagcaacccc aagttccagc tgtccgaaac gctcccactc acccttcaga taccccaggt
      241 ctcccttcag tttgctggtt ctggcaacct gaccctgact ctggacagag ggatactgta
      301 tcaggaagtg aacctggtgg tgatgaaagt gactcagccc gacagcaaca ctttgacctg
      361 tgaggtgatg ggacccacct cacccaagat gagactgatc ttgaagcagg agaatcagga
      421 ggccagggtc tccaggcagg agaaagtgat tcaagtgcag gcccctgaag caggggtgtg
      481 gcaatgtcta ctgagtgaag gtgaagaggt caagatggac tccaagatcc aggttttatc
      541 caaagggttg aattccggca gcctgcacca catcctggac gcccagaaga tgctgtggaa
      601 ccacagggac aggaacctgc ctcctctggc ccctctgggc ccccaccacc atcaccacca
      661 ttgagtctag acacgtgatt aattaaggat cccccgacct cgacctctgg ctaataaagg
      721 aaatttattt tcattgcaat agtgtgttgg aattttttgt gtctctcact cggaaggaca
      781 tatgggaggg caaatcattt ggtcgagatc cctcggagat ctctagctag aggatcgatc
      841 cccgccccgg acgaactaaa cctgactacg acatctctgc cccttcttcg cggggcagtg
      901 catgtaatcc cttcagttgg ttggtacaac ttgccaactg ggccctgttc cacatgtgac
      961 acgggggggg accaaacaca aaggggttct ctgactgtag ttgacatcct tataaatgga
     1021 tgtgcacatt tgccaacact gagtggcttt catcctggag cagactttgc agtctgtgga
     1081 ctgcaacaca acattgcctt tatgtgtaac tcttggctga agctcttaca ccaatgctgg
     1141 gggacatgta cctcccaggg gcccaggaag actacgggag gctacaccaa cgtcaatcag
     1201 aggggcctgt gtagctaccg ataagcggac cctcaagagg gcattagcaa tagtgtttat
     1261 aaggccccct tgttaaccct aaacgggtag catatgcttc ccgggtagta gtatatacta
     1321 tccagactaa ccctaattca atagcatatg ttacccaacg ggaagcatat gctatcgaat
     1381 tagggttagt aaaagggtcc taaggaacag cgatatctcc caccccatga gctgtcacgg
     1441 ttttatttac atggggtcag gattccacga gggtagtgaa ccattttagt cacaagggca
     1501 gtggctgaag atcaaggagc gggcagtgaa ctctcctgaa tcttcgcctg cttcttcatt
     1561 ctccttcgtt tagctaatag aataactgct gagttgtgaa cagtaaggtg tatgtgaggt
     1621 gctcgaaaac aaggtttcag gtgacgcccc cagaataaaa tttggacggg gggttcagtg
     1681 gtggcattgt gctatgacac caatataacc ctcacaaacc ccttgggcaa taaatactag
     1741 tgtaggaatg aaacattctg aatatcttta acaatagaaa tccatggggt ggggacaagc
     1801 cgtaaagact ggatgtccat ctcacacgaa tttatggcta tgggcaacac ataatcctag
     1861 tgcaatatga tactggggtt attaagatgt gtcccaggca gggaccaaga caggtgaacc
     1921 atgttgttac actctatttg taacaagggg aaagagagtg gacgccgaca gcagcggact
     1981 ccactggttg tctctaacac ccccgaaaat taaacggggc tccacgccaa tggggcccat
     2041 aaacaaagac aagtggccac tctttttttt gaaattgtgg agtgggggca cgcgtcagcc
     2101 cccacacgcc gccctgcggt tttggactgt aaaataaggg tgtaataact tggctgattg
     2161 taaccccgct aaccactgcg gtcaaaccac ttgcccacaa aaccactaat ggcaccccgg
     2221 ggaatacctg cataagtagg tgggcgggcc aagatagggg cgcgattgct gcgatctgga
     2281 ggacaaatta cacacacttg cgcctgagcg ccaagcacag ggttgttggt cctcatattc
     2341 acgaggtcgc tgagagcacg gtgggctaat gttgccatgg gtagcatata ctacccaaat
     2401 atctggatag catatgctat cctaatctat atctgggtag cataggctat cctaatctat
     2461 atctgggtag catatgctat cctaatctat atctgggtag tatatgctat cctaatttat
     2521 atctgggtag cataggctat cctaatctat atctgggtag catatgctat cctaatctat
     2581 atctgggtag tatatgctat cctaatctgt atccgggtag catatgctat cctaatagag
     2641 attagggtag tatatgctat cctaatttat atctgggtag catatactac ccaaatatct
     2701 ggatagcata tgctatccta atctatatct gggtagcata tgctatccta atctatatct
     2761 gggtagcata ggctatccta atctatatct gggtagcata tgctatccta atctatatct
     2821 gggtagtata tgctatccta atttatatct gggtagcata ggctatccta atctatatct
     2881 gggtagcata tgctatccta atctatatct gggtagtata tgctatccta atctgtatcc
     2941 gggtagcata tgctatcctc atgataagct gtcaaacatg agaattttct tgaagacgaa
     3001 agggcctcgt gatacgccta tttttatagg ttaatgtcat gataataatg gtttcttaga
     3061 cgtcaggtgg cacttttcgg ggaaatgtgc gcggaacccc tatttgttta tttttctaaa
     3121 tacattcaaa tatgtatccg ctcatgagac aataaccctg ataaatgctt caataatatt
     3181 gaaaaaggaa gagtatgagt attcaacatt tccgtgtcgc ccttattccc ttttttgcgg
     3241 cattttgcct tcctgttttt gctcacccag aaacgctggt gaaagtaaaa gatgctgaag
     3301 atcagttggg tgcacgagtg ggttacatcg aactggatct caacagcggt aagatccttg
     3361 agagttttcg ccccgaagaa cgttttccaa tgatgagcac ttttaaagtt ctgctatgtg
     3421 gcgcggtatt atcccgtgtt gacgccgggc aagagcaact cggtcgccgc atacactatt
     3481 ctcagaatga cttggttgag tactcaccag tcacagaaaa gcatcttacg gatggcatga
     3541 cagtaagaga attatgcagt gctgccataa ccatgagtga taacactgcg gccaacttac
     3601 ttctgacaac gatcggagga ccgaaggagc taaccgcttt tttgcacaac atgggggatc
     3661 atgtaactcg ccttgatcgt tgggaaccgg agctgaatga agccatacca aacgacgagc
     3721 gtgacaccac gatgcctgca gcaatggcaa caacgttgcg caaactatta actggcgaac
     3781 tacttactct agcttcccgg caacaattaa tagactggat ggaggcggat aaagttgcag
     3841 gaccacttct gcgctcggcc cttccggctg gctggtttat tgctgataaa tctggagccg
     3901 gtgagcgtgg gtctcgcggt atcattgcag cactggggcc agatggtaag ccctcccgta
     3961 tcgtagttat ctacacgacg gggagtcagg caactatgga tgaacgaaat agacagatcg
     4021 ctgagatagg tgcctcactg attaagcatt ggtaactgtc agaccaagtt tactcatata
     4081 tactttagat tgatttaaaa cttcattttt aatttaaaag gatctaggtg aagatccttt
     4141 ttgataatct catgaccaaa atcccttaac gtgagttttc gttccactga gcgtcagacc
     4201 ccgtagaaaa gatcaaagga tcttcttgag atcctttttt tctgcgcgta atctgctgct
     4261 tgcaaacaaa aaaaccaccg ctaccagcgg tggtttgttt gccggatcaa gagctaccaa
     4321 ctctttttcc gaaggtaact ggcttcagca gagcgcagat accaaatact gttcttctag
     4381 tgtagccgta gttaggccac cacttcaaga actctgtagc accgcctaca tacctcgctc
     4441 tgctaatcct gttaccagtg gctgctgcca gtggcgataa gtcgtgtctt accgggttgg
     4501 actcaagacg atagttaccg gataaggcgc agcggtcggg ctgaacgggg ggttcgtgca
     4561 cacagcccag cttggagcga acgacctaca ccgaactgag atacctacag cgtgagctat
     4621 gagaaagcgc cacgcttccc gaagggagaa aggcggacag gtatccggta agcggcaggg
     4681 tcggaacagg agagcgcacg agggagcttc cagggggaaa cgcctggtat ctttatagtc
     4741 ctgtcgggtt tcgccacctc tgacttgagc gtcgattttt gtgatgctcg tcaggggggc
     4801 ggagcctatg gaaaaacgcc agcaacgcgg cctttttacg gttcctggcc ttttgctggc
     4861 cttttgctca catgttcttt cctgcgttat cccctgattc tgtggataac cgtattaccg
     4921 cctttgagtg agctgatacc gctcgccgca gccgaacgac cgagcgcagc gagtcagtga
     4981 gcgaggaagc ggaagagcgc ccaatacgca aaccgcctct ccccgcgcgt tggccgattc
     5041 attaatgcag ctggcacgac aggtttcccg actggaaagc gggcagtgag cgcaacgcaa
     5101 ttaatgtgag ttagctcact cattaggcac cccaggcttt acactttatg cttccggctc
     5161 gtatgttgtg tggaattgtg agcggataac aatttcacac aggaaacagc tatgaccatg
     5221 attacgccaa gctctagcta gaggtcgacc aattctcatg tttgacagct tatcatcgca
     5281 gatccgggca acgttgttgc cattgctgca ggcgcagaac tggtaggtat ggaagatcta
     5341 tacattgaat caatattggc aattagccat attagtcatt ggttatatag cataaatcaa
     5401 tattggctat tggccattgc atacgttgta tctatatcat aatatgtaca tttatattgg
     5461 ctcatgtcca atatgaccgc catgttgaca ttgattattg actagttatt aatagtaatc
     5521 aattacgggg tcattagttc atagcccata tatggagttc cgcgttacat aacttacggt
     5581 aaatggcccg cctggctgac cgcccaacga cccccgccca ttgacgtcaa taatgacgta
     5641 tgttcccata gtaacgccaa tagggacttt ccattgacgt caatgggtgg agtatttacg
     5701 gtaaactgcc cacttggcag tacatcaagt gtatcatatg ccaagtccgc cccctattga
     5761 cgtcaatgac ggtaaatggc ccgcctggca ttatgcccag tacatgacct tacgggactt
     5821 tcctacttgg cagtacatct acgtattagt catcgctatt accatggtga tgcggttttg
     5881 gcagtacacc aatgggcgtg gatagcggtt tgactcacgg ggatttccaa gtctccaccc
     5941 cattgacgtc aatgggagtt tgttttggca ccaaaatcaa cgggactttc caaaatgtcg
     6001 taataacccc gccccgttga cgcaaatggg cggtaggcgt gtacggtggg aggtctatat
     6061 aagcagagct cgtttagtga accgtcagat cctcactctc ttccgcatcg ctgtctgcga
     6121 gggccagctg ttgggctcgc ggttgaggac aaactcttcg cggtctttcc agtactcttg
     6181 gatcggaaac ccgtcggcct ccgaacggta ctccgccacc gagggacctg agcgagtccg
     6241 catcgaccgg atcggaaaac ctctcgagaa aggcgtctaa ccagtcacag tcgcaaggta
     6301 ggctgagcac cgtggcgggc ggcagcgggt ggcggtcggg gttgtttctg gcggaggtgc
     6361 tgctgatgat gtaattaaag taggcggtct tgagacggcg gatggtcgag gtgaggtgtg
     6421 gcaggcttga gatccagctg ttggggtgag tactccctct caaaagcggg cattacttct
     6481 gcgctaagat tgtcagtttc caaaaacgag gaggatttga tattcacctg gcccgatctg
     6541 gccatacact tgagtgacaa tgacatccac tttgcctttc tctccacagg tgtccactcc
     6601 caggtccaag tttaaactgc ggccgccacc atggccgtgc tgtttctgct gctgttcctg
     6661 tgcggaaccc cccaggccgc cgacaacatg caggccatct acgtggccct gggcgaagcc
     6721 gtggagctgc cttgccctag ccctcctacc ctgcacggcg acgagcacct gagctggttc
     6781 tgtagccccg cagcaggcag ctttaccacc ctggtggccc aggtccaggt cggcagacca
     6841 gcccctgatc ccggcaagcc cggcagagag agcagactgc ggctgctggg caactacagc
     6901 ctgtggctgg aaggcagcaa agaagaggac gccggcagat attggtgcgc cgtcctcggc
     6961 cagcaccaca actaccagaa ctggcgggtg tacgacgtgc tggtgctgaa gggaagccag
     7021 ctgtcagcca gagccgccga cggcagccct tgcaacgtgc tgctctgcag cgtggtgccc
     7081 agcagacgga tggacagcgt gacctggcag gaaggcaagg gacctgtcag aggcagagtg
     7141 cagagcttct ggggctctga agccgccctg ctgctcgtgt gtcctggcga gggcctgagc
     7201 gagcccagaa gcagacggcc cagaatcatc cggtgcctga tgacccacaa caagggcgcg
     7261 cc
//
