[The description below was written by a language model from this plasmid's Addgene catalogue record and the feature table of its GenBank file.]
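Description:
G6f-bio-His is a mammalian expression plasmid built on the pTT3 backbone. It produces the extracellular domain of human LY6G6F (lymphocyte antigen 6 complex locus protein G6f) as a soluble, tagged recombinant protein. The chemically synthesised ectodomain sequence sits between retained NotI and AscI sites. There it joins in frame to a C-terminal cassette carried by the modified backbone: domains 3 and 4 of rat CD4, a peptide substrate for enzymatic biotinylation, a linker and a 6xHis tag.

Transcription is driven by the human CMV immediate-early enhancer and promoter. A Kozak consensus lies at the start of the coding region, and a primer site annotated as lying in a synthetic intron sits just upstream of it. A rabbit beta-globin polyadenylation signal terminates the message. The feature table annotates only the His tag within the fusion, not the G6f or CD4 segments, and the reading frame appears to span the numbering origin of the circular map. A stretch of roughly 2 kb downstream of the poly(A) signal also carries no feature annotations, so the record does not say what it contains. In bacteria the plasmid replicates from a high-copy ColE1/pUC-type origin and is selected with ampicillin through the bla gene. Remnant lac promoter and operator sequences from the cloning vector are also present.

The tag arrangement suits protein interaction screening. The His tag allows affinity purification, and the biotinylation site permits oriented capture on streptavidin-coated surfaces. The CD4 domains provide a common tag shared across constructs built in this backbone. The associated publication describes a human platelet receptor protein microarray used to identify receptor–ligand pairs, which suggests this construct is one member of such an ectodomain library.
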