Addgene plasmid #53342: G6f-bio-His
Purpose: Expresses full-length Lymphocyte antigen 6 complex locus protein G6f precursor ectodomain in mammalian cells. C-terminal rat Cd4d3+4 tag, biotinylation sequence and His tag.
Depositing lab: Gavin Wright. Depositing organization: Wellcome Sanger Institute. Publication: A human platelet receptor protein microarray identifies FcepsilonR1alpha as an activating PEAR1 ligand. Sun Y, Vandenbriele C, Kauskot A, Verhamme P, Hoylaerts MF, Wright GJ. Mol Cell Proteomics. 2015 Feb 23. pii: mcp.M114.046946. 10.1074/mcp.M114.046946 PubMed 25713122.
Backbone
  Vector backbone: pTT3
  Backbone manufacturer: Yves Durocher, NRC
  Backbone size w/o insert (bp): 6618
  Total vector size (bp): 7262
  Modifications to backbone: Rat CD4 d3+4, enzymatic biotinylation sequence, linker and His tag (CD4d3+4-BioLHis).
  Vector type: Mammalian Expression
Growth in bacteria
  Bacterial resistance: Ampicillin, 100 μg/mL
  Growth temperature: 37°C
  Growth strain: Top10
  Copy number: High Copy
Gene/Insert
  Gene/Insert name: G6f (alt names: Lymphocyte antigen 6 complex locus protein G6f precursor; LY6)
  Species: H. sapiens (human)
  Insert size (bp): 644
  Entrez Gene: LY6G6F (a.k.a. DADB-127H9.8, C6orf21, G6f, LY6G6D, NG32)
  Promoter: CMV
  Tag / fusion protein: rat CD4 d3+4 (C terminal on backbone); enzymatic biotinylation sequence (C terminal on backbone); His tag (C terminal on backbone)
  Cloning method: Restriction Enzyme; 5′ cloning site NotI (not destroyed); 3′ cloning site AscI (not destroyed)
  Sequencing primers: 5′ CMV-fwd
Resource information
  A portion of this plasmid was derived from a plasmid made by: Insert was chemically synthesised.
Terms and licenses: Academic/Nonprofit Terms; Industry Terms: Not Available to Industry
Depositor comments: Article ref 69
How to cite: G6f-bio-His was a gift from Gavin Wright (Addgene plasmid # 53342 ; http://n2t.net/addgene:53342 ; RRID:Addgene_53342)
