>Addgene plasmid #53342 | G6f-bio-His | addgene partial sequence | sequence record 94135 | rb_glob_PA_term-R 5'-CCCATATGTCCTTCCGAGTG-3'
AATAAATTTCCTTTATTAGCCAGAGGTCGAGGTCGGGGGATCCTTAATTAATCACGTGTCTAGACTCAAT
GGTGGTGATGGTGGTGGGGGCCCAGAGGGGCCAGAGGAGGCAGGTTCCTGTCCCTGTGGTTCCACAGCAT
CTTCTGGGCGTCCAGGATGTGGTGCAGGCTGCCGGAATTCAACCCTTTGGATAAAACCTGGATCTTGGAG
TCCATCTTGACCTCTTCACCTTCACTCAGTAGACATTGCCACACCCCTGCTTCAGGGGCCTGCACTTGAA
TCACTTTCTCCTGCCTGGAGACCCTGGCCTCCTGATTCTCCTGCTTCAAGATCAGTCTCATCTTGGGTGA
GGTGGGTCCCATCACCTCACAGGTCAAAGTGTTGCTGTCGGGCTGAGTCACTTTCATCACCACCAGGTTC
ACTTCCTGATACAGTATCCCTCTGTCCAGAGTCAGGGTCAGGTTGCCAGAACCAGCAAACTGAAGGGAGA
CCTGGGGTATCTGAAGGGTGAGTGGGAGCGTTTCGGACAGCTGGAACTTGGGGTTGCTAGTAGACTTCTG
CACAGACACCTTTTGGTTCTTTAGGGAGAAGGTGATCCAGGACTGGGAAGAAGGAGCCTTCTCTGCCTTC
CATCTCAACTCTCCCTGCAGGCTTTCCTCTCCAAGGTTGAGTGGGAAGGAGAACTCCGCTGACTCCCCCT
CACTCTTATAGGCCGTGATGGAGGTCGACGGCGCGCCCTTGTTGTGGGTCATCAGGCACCGGATGATTCT
GGGCCGTCTGCTTCTGGGCTCGCTCAGGCCCTCGCCAGGACACACGAGCAGCAGGGCGGCTTCAGAGCCC
CAGAAGCTCTGCACTCTGCCTCTGACAGGTCCCTTGCCTTCCTGCCAGGTCACGCTGTCCATCCGTCTGC
TGGGCACCACGCTGCA
