>Addgene plasmid #53342 | G6f-bio-His | addgene partial sequence | sequence record 94263 | pMT2-F 5'-TTGCCTTTCTCTCCACAGGT-3'
CTGCGGCCGCCACCATGGCCGTGCTGTTTCTGCTGCTGTTCCTGTGCGGAACCCCCCAGGCCGCCGACAA
CATGCAGGCCATCTACGTGGCCCTGGGCGAAGCCGTGGAGCTGCCTTGCCCTAGCCCTCCTACCCTGCAC
GGCGACGAGCACCTGAGCTGGTTCTGTAGCCCCGCAGCAGGCAGCTTTACCACCCTGGTGGCCCAGGTCC
AGGTCGGCAGACCAGCCCCTGATCCCGGCAAGCCCGGCAGAGAGAGCAGACTGCGGCTGCTGGGCAACTA
CAGCCTGTGGCTGGAAGGCAGCAAAGAAGAGGACGCCGGCAGATATTGGTGCGCCGTCCTCGGCCAGCAC
CACAACTACCAGAACTGGCGGGTGTACGACGTGCTGGTGCTGAAGGGAAGCCAGCTGTCAGCCAGAGCCG
CCGACGGCAGCCCTTGCAACGTGCTGCTCTGCAGCGTGGTGCCCAGCAGACGGATGGACAGCGTGACCTG
GCAGGAAGGCAAGGGACCTGTCAGAGGCAGAGTGCAGAGCTTCTGGGGCTCTGAAGCCGCCCTGCTGCTC
GTGTGTCCTGGCGAGGGCCTGAGCGAGCCCAGAAGCAGACGGCCCAGAATCATCCGGTGCCTGATGACCC
ACAACAAGGGCGCGCCGTCGACCTCCATCACGGCCTATAAGAGTGAGGGGGAGTCAGCGGAGTTCTCCTT
CCCACTCAACCTTGGAGAGGAAAGCCTGCAGGGAGAGTTGAGATGGAAGGCAGAGAAGGCTCCTTCTTCC
CAGTCCTGGATCACCTTCTCCCTAAAGAACCAAAAGGTGTCTGTGCAGAAGTCTACTAGCAACCCCAAGT
TCCAGCTGTCCGAAACGCTCCCACTCACCCTTCAGATACCC
